>Addgene plasmid #227983 | pFA6a-mTID-HA3-HIS3MX6 | addgene full sequence | sequence record 454159 | Addgene NGS Result
ACGCGGCCGCCAGCTGAAGCTTCGTACGCTGCAGGTCGACGGATCCCCGGGTTAATTAACGCAAGAGACC
CGCCCGTAGCAACTATGATTCCTTTACTGAATGCGAAACAGATATTGGGTCAATTAGATGGGGGTTCCGT
AGCTGTCCTTCCGGTGGTGGATAGCACGAACCAATATCTACTTGATAGGATCGGGGAATTGAAGTCAGGT
GATGCTTGCATCGCAGAGTACCAACAGGCTGGTAGAGGGAGCAGAGGCAGGAAGTGGTTTTCACCATTTG
GAGCAAATCTGTACTTGAGCATGTTCTGGAGACTTAAGAGAGGTCCAGCGGCGATAGGGCTGGGACCCGT
TATCGGAATTGTGATGGCAGAAGCCCTGCGTAAACTAGGTGCTGATAAAGTACGTGTCAAATGGCCAAAC
GATTTATATCTACAAGACAGAAAGTTGGCGGGGATTTTGGTGGAACTTGCCGGCATAACCGGGGACGCCG
CGCAGATAGTCATTGGTGCTGGAATCAATGTGGCGATGAGACGTGTTGAGGAGTCAGTTGTAAATCAGGG
TTGGATAACTCTTCAGGAGGCCGGGATAAACTTAGACAGGAATACTCTAGCTGCCATGCTTATACGTGAG
CTACGTGCCGCCCTGGAGCTTTTCGAGCAAGAAGGTCTAGCTCCTTACCTTAGCCGTTGGGAGAAGTTGG
ATAACTTCATCAATAGACCAGTTAAGTTAATCATAGGGGACAAAGAGATATTCGGGATCAGTAGAGGTAT
AGATAAGCAGGGAGCGCTACTACTGGAGCAGGATGGGGTTATCAAACCGTGGATGGGCGGGGAGATATCC
CTGAGGTCTGCCGAGAAGGCTAGCTTAATTAACATCTTTTACCCATACGATGTTCCTGACTATGCGGGCT
ATCCCTATGACGTCCCGGACTATGCAGGATCCTATCCATATGACGTTCCAGATTACGCTGCTCAGTGCTG
AGGCGCGCCACTTCTAAATAAGCGAATTTCTTATGATTTATGATTTTTATTATTAAATAAGTTATAAAAA
AAATAAGTGTATACAAATTTTAAAGTGACTCTTAGGTTTTAAAACGAAAATTCTTATTCTTGAGTAACTC
TTTCCTGTAGGTCAGGTTGCTTTCTCAGGTATAGTATGAGGTCGCTCTTATTGACCACACCTCTACCGGC
AGATCCGCTAGGGATAACAGGGTAATATAGATCTGTTTAGCTTGCCTCGTCCCCGCCGGGTCACCCGGCC
AGCGACATGGAGGCCCAGAATACCCTCCTTGACAGTCTTGACGTGCGCAGCTCAGGGGCATGATGTGACT
GTCGCCCGTACATTTAGCCCATACATCCCCATGTATAATCATTTGCATCCATACATTTTGATGGCCGCAC
GGCGCGAAGCAAAAATTACGGCTCCTCGCTGCAGACCTGCGAGCAGGGAAACGCTCCCCTCACAGACGCG
TTGAATTGTCCCCACGCCGCGCCCCTGTAGAGAAATATAAAAGGTTAGGATTTGCCACTGAGGTTCTTCT
TTCATATACTTCCTTTTAAAATCTTGCTAGGATACAGTTCTCACATCACATCCGAACATAAACAACCATG
GCAGAACCAGCCCAAAAAAAGCAAAAACAAACTGTTCAGGAGCGCAAGGCGTTTATCTCCCGTATCACTA
ATGAAACTAAAATTCAAATCGCTATTTCGCTGAATGGTGGTTATATTCAAATAAAAGATTCGATTCTTCC
TGCAAAGAAGGATGACGATGTAGCTTCCCAAGCTACTCAGTCACAGGTCATCGATATTCACACAGGTGTT
GGCTTTTTGGATCATATGATCCATGCGTTGGCAAAACACTCTGGTTGGTCTCTTATTGTTGAATGTATTG
GTGACCTGCACATTGACGATCACCATACTACCGAAGATTGCGGTATCGCATTAGGGCAAGCGTTCAAAGA
AGCAATGGGTGCTGTCCGTGGTGTAAAAAGATTCGGTACTGGGTTCGCACCATTGGATGAGGCGCTATCA
CGTGCCGTAGTCGATTTATCTAGTAGACCATTTGCTGTAATCGACCTTGGATTGAAGAGAGAGATGATTG
GTGATTTATCCACTGAAATGATTCCACACTTTTTGGAAAGTTTCGCGGAGGCGGCCAGAATTACTTTGCA
TGTTGATTGTCTGAGAGGTTTCAACGATCACCACAGAAGTGAGAGTGCGTTCAAGGCTTTGGCTGTTGCC
ATAAGAGAAGCTATTTCTAGCAATGGCACCAATGACGTTCCCTCAACCAAAGGTGTTTTGATGTGAAGTA
CTGACAATAAAAAGATTCTTGTTTTCAAGAACTTGTCATTTGTATAGTTTTTTTATATTGTAGTTGTTCT
ATTTTAATCAAATGTTAGCGTGATTTATATTTTTTTTCGCCTCGACATCATCTGCCCAGATGCGAAGTTA
AGTGCGCAGAAAGTAATATCATGCGTCAATCGTATGTGAATGCTGGTCGCTATACTGCTGTCGATTCGAT
ACTAACGCCGCCATCCAGTTTAAACGAGCTCGAATTCATCGATGATATCAGATCCACTAGTGGCCTATGC
GGCCGCGGATCTGCCGGTCTCCCTATAGTGAGTCGTATTAATTTCGATAAGCCAGGTTAACCTGCATTAA
TGAATCGGCCAACGCGCGGGGAGAGGCGGTTTGCGTATTGGGCGCTCTTCCGCTTCCTCGCTCACTGACT
CGCTGCGCTCGGTCGTTCGGCTGCGGCGAGCGGTATCAGCTCACTCAAAGGCGGTAATACGGTTATCCAC
AGAATCAGGGGATAACGCAGGAAAGAACATGTGAGCAAAAGGCCAGCAAAAGGCCAGGAACCGTAAAAAG
GCCGCGTTGCTGGCGTTTTTCCATAGGCTCCGCCCCCCTGACGAGCATCACAAAAATCGACGCTCAAGTC
AGAGGTGGCGAAACCCGACAGGACTATAAAGATACCAGGCGTTTCCCCCTGGAAGCTCCCTCGTGCGCTC
TCCTGTTCCGACCCTGCCGCTTACCGGATACCTGTCCGCCTTTCTCCCTTCGGGAAGCGTGGCGCTTTCT
CATAGCTCACGCTGTAGGTATCTCAGTTCGGTGTAGGTCGTTCGCTCCAAGCTGGGCTGTGTGCACGAAC
CCCCCGTTCAGCCCGACCGCTGCGCCTTATCCGGTAACTATCGTCTTGAGTCCAACCCGGTAAGACACGA
CTTATCGCCACTGGCAGCAGCCACTGGTAACAGGATTAGCAGAGCGAGGTATGTAGGCGGTGCTACAGAG
TTCTTGAAGTGGTGGCCTAACTACGGCTACACTAGAAGAACAGTATTTGGTATCTGCGCTCTGCTGAAGC
CAGTTACCTTCGGAAAAAGAGTTGGTAGCTCTTGATCCGGCAAACAAACCACCGCTGGTAGCGGTGGTTT
TTTTGTTTGCAAGCAGCAGATTACGCGCAGAAAAAAAGGATCTCAAGAAGATCCTTTGATCTTTTCTACG
GGGTCTGACGCTCAGTGGAACGAAAACTCACGTTAAGGGATTTTGGTCATGAGATTATCAAAAAGGATCT
TCACCTAGATCCTTTTAAATTAAAAATGAAGTTTTAAATCAATCTAAAGTATATATGAGTAAACTTGGTC
TGACAGTTACCAATGCTTAATCAGTGAGGCACCTATCTCAGCGATCTGTCTATTTCGTTCATCCATAGTT
GCCTGACTCCCCGTCGTGTAGATAACTACGATACGGGAGGGCTTACCATCTGGCCCCAGTGCTGCAATGA
TACCGCGAGACCCACGCTCACCGGCTCCAGATTTATCAGCAATAAACCAGCCAGCCGGAAGGGCCGAGCG
CAGAAGTGGTCCTGCAACTTTATCCGCCTCCATCCAGTCTATTAATTGTTGCCGGGAAGCTAGAGTAAGT
AGTTCGCCAGTTAATAGTTTGCGCAACGTTGTTGCCATTGCTACAGGCATCGTGGTGTCACGCTCGTCGT
TTGGTATGGCTTCATTCAGCTCCGGTTCCCAACGATCAAGGCGAGTTACATGATCCCCCATGTTGTGCAA
AAAAGCGGTTAGCTCCTTCGGTCCTCCGATCGTTGTCAGAAGTAAGTTGGCCGCAGTGTTATCACTCATG
GTTATGGCAGCACTGCATAATTCTCTTACTGTCATGCCATCCGTAAGATGCTTTTCTGTGACTGGTGAGT
ACTCAACCAAGTCATTCTGAGAATAGTGTATGCGGCGACCGAGTTGCTCTTGCCCGGCGTCAATACGGGA
TAATACCGCGCCACATAGCAGAACTTTAAAAGTGCTCATCATTGGAAAACGTTCTTCGGGGCGAAAACTC
TCAAGGATCTTACCGCTGTTGAGATCCAGTTCGATGTAACCCACTCGTGCACCCAACTGATCTTCAGCAT
CTTTTACTTTCACCAGCGTTTCTGGGTGAGCAAAAACAGGAAGGCAAAATGCCGCAAAAAAGGGAATAAG
GGCGACACGGAAATGTTGAATACTCATACTCTTCCTTTTTCAATATTATTGAAGCATTTATCAGGGTTAT
TGTCTCATGAGCGGATACATATTTGAATGTATTTAGAAAAATAAACAAATAGGGGTTCCGCGCACATTTC
CCCGAAAAGTGCCACCTGACGTCTAAGAAACCATTATTATCATGACATTAACCTATAAAAATAGGCGTAT
CACGAGGCCCTTTCGTCTCGCGCGTTTCGGTGATGACGGTGAAAACCTCTGACACATGCAGCTCCCGGAG
ACGGTCACAGCTTGTCTGTAAGCGGATGCCGGGAGCAGACAAGCCCGTCAGGGCGCGTCAGCGGGTGTTG
GCGGGTGTCGGGGCTGGCTTAACTATGCGGCATCAGAGCAGATTGTACTGAGAGTGCACCATATGGACAT
ATTGTCGTTAGAACGCGGCTACAATTAATACATAACCTTATGTATCATACACATACGATTTAGGTGACAC
TATAGA
Features (pLannotate 1.2.2; 14 found; start..end, strand, type, name):
     88..858     +  CDS            birA (fragment): BIRA_ECOLI - Also known as bioR, dhbB. Experimental evidence at protein level: Swiss-Prot protein existence level 1. Acts both as a biotin--[acetyl-CoA-carboxylase] ligase and a biotin-operon repressor. In the presence of ATP, BirA activates biotin to form the BirA-biotinyl-5'-adenylate (BirA-bio-5'-AMP or holoBirA) complex. HoloBirA can either transfer the biotinyl moiety to the biotin carboxyl carrier protein (BCCP) subunit of acetyl-CoA carboxylase, or bind to the biotin operator site and inhibit transcription of the operon. From Escherichia coli (strain K12).
    880..969     +  CDS            3xHA: three tandem HA epitope tags
   1002..1189    +  terminator     ADH1 terminator: S. cerevisiae ADH1; transcription terminator for the S. cerevisiae alcohol dehydrogenase 1 (ADH1) gene
   1264..1607    +  promoter       TEF promoter: Ashbya gossypii TEF promoter
   1650..2303    +  CDS            HIS3: HIS7_YEAST - Experimental evidence at protein level: Swiss-Prot protein existence level 1. From Saccharomyces cerevisiae (strain ATCC 204508 / S288c) (Baker's yeast).
   2310..2507    +  terminator     TEF terminator: Ashbya gossypii TEF terminator
   2612..2630    -  promoter       T7 promoter: promoter for bacteriophage T7 RNA polymerase
   2652..2705    -  CDS            lacI (fragment): lac repressor; lacI; The lac repressor binds to the lac operator to inhibit transcription in E. coli. This inhibition can be relieved by adding lactose or isopropyl-β-D-thiogalactopyranoside (IPTG).
   2888..3476    -  rep_origin     ori: high-copy-number ColE1/pMB1/pBR322/pUC origin of replication
   3647..4507    -  CDS            AmpR: β-lactamase; bla; confers resistance to ampicillin, carbenicillin, and related antibiotics
   4508..4612    -  promoter       AmpR promoter: bla
   4707..4742    +  CDS            rop (fragment): Rop protein, which maintains plasmids at low copy number; rop
   4844..4895    +  misc_feature   bom (fragment): basis of mobility region from pBR322
   4958..4976    +  promoter       SP6 promoter: promoter for bacteriophage SP6 RNA polymerase
