[The description below was written by a language model from this plasmid's Addgene catalogue record and pLannotate feature annotations shown in this document.]
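Description:
pFA6a-mTID-HA3-HIS3MX6 is a yeast C-terminal tagging template plasmid, used to fuse the promiscuous biotin ligase miniTurboID to the 3' end of chromosomal genes in budding yeast for proximity-labelling (BioID) experiments. The catalogue lists pRS416 as the backbone and "yeast expression" as the vector type. The annotated 4,976-nt sequence, however, shows no yeast centromere, ARS or URA3 marker, and its layout matches the pFA6a-style module plasmids implied by the name. In E. coli it is propagated at high copy from a ColE1/pUC-type origin with ampicillin selection through the β-lactamase gene. Flanking SP6 and T7 promoters and small lacI, rop and bom fragments are remnants of the bacterial backbone.

The payload begins with a birA-derived coding sequence, annotated as a fragment of E. coli BirA. This fits miniTurboID, an engineered and truncated form of that enzyme that releases reactive biotinyl-AMP to label nearby proteins. It is followed by three tandem HA epitopes for detecting the fusion protein and by the S. cerevisiae ADH1 terminator. No promoter lies upstream of the ligase, so expression is expected to depend on in-frame integration behind a target gene and to run from that gene's native promoter. Downstream sits the HIS3MX6 marker, a HIS3-type histidine biosynthesis gene between the Ashbya gossypii TEF promoter and terminator, which allows selection of integrants by histidine prototrophy in his3 strains.

Cassettes of this type are typically amplified by PCR with primers carrying homology to the target locus and then integrated by homologous recombination, although the record does not describe the procedure. The associated work compared BioID tagging systems in yeast and used them to explore the interactome of the Ccr4-Not complex.
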