Addgene plasmid #227983: pFA6a-mTID-HA3-HIS3MX6
Purpose: To insert biotin ligase, miniTurboID, at the C-terminus of genes; yeast BioID,HIS3MX6 marker
Depositing lab: Joseph Reese. Depositing organization: Pennsylvania State University. Publication: Characterization of BioID tagging systems in budding yeast and exploring the interactome of the Ccr4-Not complex. Pfannenstein J, Tyryshkin M, Gulden ME, Doud EH, Mosley AL, Reese JC. G3 (Bethesda). 2024 Sep 13:jkae221. doi: 10.1093/g3journal/jkae221. PubMed 39271111.
Backbone
  Vector backbone: pRS416
  Vector type: Yeast Expression
  Selectable markers: HIS3
Growth in bacteria
  Bacterial resistance: Ampicillin, 100 μg/mL
  Growth temperature: 37°C
  Growth strain: DH5alpha
  Copy number: High Copy
Gene/Insert
  Gene/Insert name: miniTurboID
  Species: Other
  Tag / fusion protein: HA tag (C terminal on insert)
  Cloning method: Ligation Independent Cloning
Terms and licenses: Academic/Nonprofit Terms; Industry Terms: Not Available to Industry
How to cite: pFA6a-mTID-HA3-HIS3MX6 was a gift from Joseph Reese (Addgene plasmid # 227983 ; http://n2t.net/addgene:227983 ; RRID:Addgene_227983)
